>Addgene plasmid #233301 | Ubi:3xHA-ccdb + mcherry | addgene full sequence | sequence record 462180 | Addgene NGS Result
CCATGAGCAAACTGAAACGTTTTCATCGCTCTGGAGTGAATACCACGACGATTTCCGGCAGTTTCTACAC
ATATATTCGCAAGATGTGGCGTGTTACGGTGAAAACCTGGCCTATTTCCCTAAAGGGTTTATTGAGAATA
TGTTTTTCGTCTCAGCCAATCCCTGGGTGAGTTTCACCAGTTTTGATTTAAACGTGGCCAATATGGACAA
CTTCTTCGCCCCCGTTTTCACCATGGGCAAATATTATACGCAAGGCGACAAGGTGCTGATGCCGCTGGCG
ATTCAGGTTCATCATGCCGTTTGTGATGGCTTCCATGTCGGCAGAATGCTTAATGAATTACAACAGTACT
GCGATGAGTGGCAGGGCGGGGCGTAAACGCGTGGATCCGGCTTACTAAAAGCCAGATAACAGTATGCGTA
TTTGCGCGCTGATTTTTGCGGTATAAGAATATATACTGATATGTATACCCGAAGTATGTCAAAAAGAGGT
ATGCTATGAAGCAGCGTATTACAGTGACAGTTGACAGCGACAGCTATCAGTTGCTCAAGGCATATATGAT
GTCAATATCTCCGGTCTGGTAAGCACAACCATGCAGAATGAAGCCCGTCGTCTGCGTGCCGAACGCTGGA
AAGCGGAAAATCAGGAAGGGATGGCTGAGGTCGCCCGGTTTATTGAAATGAACGGCTCTTTTGCTGACGA
GAACAGGGGCTGGTGAAATGCAGTTTAAGGTTTACACCTATAAAAGAGAGAGCCGTTATCGTCTGTTTGT
GGATGTACAGAGTGATATTATTGACACGCCCGGGCGACGGATGGTGATCCCCCTGGCCAGTGCACGTCTG
CTGTCAGATAAAGTCTCCCGTGAACTTTACCCGGTGGTGCATATCGGGGATGAAAGCTGGCGCATGATGA
CCACCGATATGGCCAGTGTGCCGGTCTCCGTTATCGGGGAAGAAGTGGCTGATCTCAGCCACCGCGAAAA
TGACATCAAAAACGCCATTAACCTGATGTTCTGGGGAATATAAATGTCAGGCTCCCTTATACACAGCCAG
TCTGCAGGTCGACCATAGTGACTGGATATGTTGTGTTTTACAGTATTATGTAGTCTGTTTTTTATGCAAA
ATCTAATTTAATATATTGATATTTATATCATTTTACGTTTCTCGTTCAGCTTTCTTGTACAAAGTGGTCC
TAGGTTCGGTTCGAGTATTATGGCATTGGGAAAACTGTTTTTCTTGTACCATTTGTTGTGCTTGTAATTT
ACTGTGTTTTTTATTCGGTTTTCGCTATCGAACTGTGAAATGGAAATGGATGGAGAAGAGTTAATGAATG
ATATGGTCCTTTTGTTCATTCTCAAATTAATATTATTTGTTTTTTCTCTTATTTGTTGTGTGTTGAATTT
GAAATTATAAGAGATATGCAAACATTTTGTTTTGAGTAAAAATGTGTCAAATCAAGGTTCCAGAAGGTAA
TTATCCAAGATGTAGCATCAAGAATCCAATGTTTACGGGAAAAACTATGGAAGTATTATGTGAGCTCAGC
AAGAAGCAGATCAATATGCGGCACATATGCAACCTATGTTCAAAAATGAAGAATGTACAGATACAAGATC
CTATACTGCCAGAATACGAAGAAGAATACGTAGAAATTGAAAAAGAAGAACCAGGCGAAGAAAAGAATCT
TGAAGACGTAAGCACTGACGACAACAATGAAAAGAAGAAGATAAGGTCGGTGATTGTGAAAGAGACATAG
AGGACACATGTAAGGTGGAAAATGTAAGGGCGGAAAGTAACCTTATCACAAAGGAATCTTATCCCCCACT
ACTTATCCTTTTATATTTTTCCGTGTCATTTTTGCCCTTGAGTTTTCCTATATAAGGAACCAAGTTCGGC
ATTTGTGAAAACAAGAAAAAATTTGGTGTAAGCTATTTTCTTTGAAGTACTGAGGATACAACTTCAGAGA
AATTTGTAAGTTTGTGATCCGCAAACAAAAATGGTGAGCAAGGGCGAGGAGGATAACATGGCCATCATCA
AGGAGTTCATGCGCTTCAAGGTGCACATGGAGGGCTCCGTGAACGGCCACGAGTTCGAGATCGAGGGCGA
GGGCGAGGGCCGCCCCTACGAGGGCACCCAGACCGCCAAGCTGAAGGTGACCAAGGGTGGCCCCCTGCCC
TTCGCCTGGGACATCCTGTCCCCTCAGTTCATGTACGGCTCCAAGGCCTACGTGAAGCACCCCGCCGACA
TCCCCGACTACTTGAAGCTGTCCTTCCCCGAGGGCTTCAAGTGGGAGCGCGTGATGAACTTCGAGGACGG
CGGCGTGGTGACCGTGACCCAGGACTCCTCCCTGCAGGACGGCGAGTTCATCTACAAGGTGAAGCTGCGC
GGCACCAACTTCCCCTCCGACGGCCCCGTAATGCAGAAGAAGACCATGGGCTGGGAGGCCTCCTCCGAGC
GGATGTACCCCGAGGACGGCGCCCTGAAGGGCGAGATCAAGCAGAGGCTGAAGCTGAAGGACGGCGGCCA
CTACGACGCTGAGGTCAAGACCACCTACAAGGCCAAGAAGCCCGTGCAGCTGCCCGGCGCCTACAACGTC
AACATCAAGTTGGACATCACCTCCCACAACGAGGACTACACCATCGTGGAACAGTACGAACGCGCCGAGG
GCCGCCACTCCACCGGCGGCATGGACGAGCTGTACAAGTGAGATGTGCAGATCGTTCAAACATTTGGCAA
TAAAGTTTCTTAAGATTGAATCCTGTTGCCGGTCTTGCGATGATTATCATATAATTTCTGTTGAATTACG
TTAAGCATGTAATAATTAACATGTAATGCATGACGTTATTTATGAGATGGGTTTTTATGATTAGAGTCCC
GCAATTATACATTTAATACGCGATAGAAAACAAAATATAGCGCGCAAACTAGGATAAATTATCGCGCGCG
GTGTCATCTATGTTACTAGATCCGATGATAAGCTGTCAAACATGAGGGACACGAAGTGGTTTAAACTATC
AGTGTTTGACAGGATATATTGGCGGGTAAACCTAAGAGAAAAGAGCGTTTATTAGAATAATCGGATATTT
AAAAGGGCGTGAAAAGGTTTATCCGTTCGTCCATTTGTATGTGCCAACCACAGGAACCGTAAAAAGGCCG
CGTTGCTGGCGTTTTTCCATAGGCTCCGCCCCCCTGACGAGCATCACAAAAATCGACGCTCAAGTCAGAG
GTGGCGAAACCCGACAGGACTATAAAGATACCAGGCGTTTCCCCCTGGAAGCTCCCTCGTGCGCTCTCCT
GTTCCGACCCTGCCGCTTACCGGATACCTGTCCGCCTTTCTCCCTTCGGGAAGCGTGGCGCTTTCTCATA
GCTCACGCTGTAGGTATCTCAGTTCGGTGTAGGTCGTTCGCTCCAAGCTGGGCTGTGTGCACGAACCCCC
CGTTCAGCCCGACCGCTGCGCCTTATCCGGTAACTATCGTCTTGAGTCCAACCCGGTAAGACACGACTTA
TCGCCACTGGCAGCAGCCACTGGTAACAGGATTAGCAGAGCGAGGTATGTAGGCGGTGCTACAGAGTTCT
TGAAGTGGTGGCCTAACTACGGCTACACTAGAAGGACAGTATTTGGTATCTGCGCTCTGCTGAAGCCAGT
TACCTTCGGAAAAAGAGTTGGTAGCTCTTGATCCGGCAAACAAACCACCGCTGGTAGCGGTGGTTTTTTT
GTTTGCAAGCAGCAGATTACGCGCAGAAAAAAAGGATCTCAAGAAGATCCTTTGATCTTTTCTACGGGGT
CTGACGCTCAGTGGAACGAAAACTCACGTTAAGGGATTTTGGTCATGAGATTATCAAAAAGGATCTTCAC
CTAGATCCTTTTAAATTAAAAATGAAGTTTTAAATCAATCTAAAGTATATATGAGTAAACTTGGTCTGAC
AGCTAAAACAATTCATCCAGTAAAATATAATCGAATATTATGCGCACCCGTGGCCAGGACCCAACGCTGC
CCGAGATGCGCCGCGTGCGGCTGCTGGAGATGGCGGACGCGATGGATATGTTCTGCCAAGGGTTGGTTTG
CGCATTCACAGTTCTCCGCAAGAATTGATTGGCTCCAATTCTTGGAGTGGTGAATCCGTTAGCGAGGTGC
CGCCGGCTTCCATTCAGGTCGAGGTGGCCCGGCTCCATGCACCGCGACGCAACGCGGGGAGGCAGACAAG
GTATAGGGCGGCGCCTACAATCCATGCCAACCCGTTCCATGTGCTCGCCGAGGCGGCATAAATCGCCGTG
ACGATCAGCGGTCCAATGATCGAAGTTAGGCTGGTAAGAGCCGCGAGCGATCCTTGAAGCTGTCCCTGAT
GGTCGTCATCTACCTGCCTGGACAGCATGGCCTGCAACGCGGGCATCCCGATGCCGCCGGAAGCGAGAAG
AATCATAATGGGGAAGGCCATCCAGCCTCGCGTCGCGAACGCCAGCAAGACGTAGCCCAGCGCGTCGGCC
GCCATGCCGGCGATAATGGCCTGCTTCTCGCCGAAACGTTTGGTGGCGGGACCAGTGACGAAGGCTTGAG
CGAGGGCGTGCAAGATTCCGAATACCGCAAGCGACAGGCCGATCATCGTCGCGCTCCAGCGAAAGCGGTC
CTCGCCGAAAATGACCCAGAGCGCTGCCGGCACCTGTCCTACGAGTTGCATGATAAAGAAGACAGTCATA
AGTGCGGCGACGATAGTCATGCCCCGCGCCCACCGGAAGGAGCTGACTGGGTTGAAGGCTCTCAAGGGCA
TCGGTCGACGCTCTCCCTTATGCGACTCCTGCATTAGGAAGCAGCCCAGTAGTAGGTTGAGGCCGTTGAG
CACCGCCGCCGCAAGGAATGGTGCATGCAAGGAGATGGCGCCCAACAGTCCCCCGGCCACGGGGCCTGCC
ACCATACCCACGCCGAAACAAGCGCTCATGAGCCCGAAGTGGCGAGCCCGATCTTCCCCATCGGTGATGT
CGGCGATATAGGCGCCAGCAACCGCACCTGTGGCGCCGGTGATGCCGGCCACGATGCGTCCGGCGTAGAG
GATCCACAGGACGGGTGTGGTCGCCATGATCGCGTAGTCGATAGTGGCTCCAAGTAGCGAAGCGAGCAGG
ACTGGGCGGCGGCCAAAGCGGTCGGACAGTGCTCCGAGAACGGGTGCGCATAGAAATTGCATCAACGCAT
ATAGCGCTAGCAGCACGCCATAGTGACTGGCGATGCTGTCGGAATGGACGATATCCCGCAAGAGGCCCGG
CAGTACCGGCATAACCAAGCCTATGCCTACAGCATCCAGGGTGACGGTGCCGAGGATGACGATGAGCGCA
TTGTTAGATTTCATACACGGTGCCTGACTGCGTTAGCAATTTAACTGTGATAAACTACCGCATTAAAGCT
TATCGATGATAAGCTGTCAAACATGAGAATTCTTGAAAATATTGCGCTGCCATTTTTGGGGTGAGGCCGT
TCGCGGCCGAGGGGCGCAGCCCCTGGGGGGATGGGAGCTCGGTGCCTTGATGTGGGCGCCGGCGGTCGAG
TGGCGACGGCGCGGCTTGTCCGCGCCCTGGTAGATTGCCTGGCCGTAGGCCAGCCATTTTTGAGCGGCCA
GCGGCCGCGATAGGCCGACGCGAAGCGGCGGGGCGTAGGGAGCGCAGCGACCGAAGGGTAGGCGCTTTTT
GCAGCTCTTCGGCTGTGCGCTGGCCAGACAGTTATGCACAGGCCAGGCGGGTTTTAAGAGTTTTAATAAG
TTTTAAAGAGTTTTAGGCGGAAAAATCGCCTTTTTTCTCTTTTATATCAGTCACTTACATGTGTGACCGG
TTCCCAATGTACGGCTTTGGGTTCCCAATGTACGGGTTCCGGTTCCCAATGTACGGCTTTGGGTTCCCAA
TGTACGTGCTATCCACAGGAAAGAAGCTTTTTCGACCTTTTTCCCCTGCTAGGGCAATTTGCCCTAGCAT
CTGCTCCGTACATTAGGAACCGGCGGATGCTTCGCCCTCGATCAGGTTGCGGTAGCGCATGACTAGGATC
GGGCCAGCCTGCCCCGCCTCCTCCTTCAAATCGTACTCCGGCAGGTCATTTGACCCGATCAGCTTGCGCA
CGGTGAAACAGAACTTCTTGAACTCTCCGGCGCTGCCACTGCGTTCGTAGATCGTCTTGAACAACCATCT
GGCTTCTGCCTTGCCTGCGGCGCGGCGTGCCAGGCGGTAGAGAAAACGGCCGATGCCGGGATCGATCAAA
AAGTAATCGGGGTGAACCGTCAGCACGTCCGGGTTCTTGCCTTCTGTGATCTCGCGGTACATCCAATCAG
CTAGCTCGATCTCGATGTACTCCGGCCGCCCGGTTTCGCTCTTTACGATCTTGTAGCGGCTAATCAAGGC
TTCACCCTCGGATACCGTCACCAGGCGGCCGTTCTTGGCCTTCTTCGTACGCTGCATGGCAACGTGCGTG
GTGTTTAACCGAATGCAGGTTTCTACCAGGTCGTCTTTCTGCTTTCCGCCATCGGCTCGCCGGCAGAACT
TGAGTACGTCCGCAACGTGTGGACGGAACACGCGGCCGGGCTTGTCTCCCTTCCCTTCCCGGTATCGGTT
CATGGATTCGGTTAGATGGGAAACCGCCATCAGTACCAGGTCGTAATCCCACACACTGGCCATGCCGGCC
GGCCCTGCGGAAACCTCTACGTGCCCGTCTGGAAGCTCGTAGCGGATCACCTCGCCAGCTCGTCGGTCAC
GCTTCGACAGACGGAAAACGGCCACGTCCATGATGCTGCGACTATCGCGGGTGCCCACGTCATAGAGCAT
CGGAACGAAAAAATCTGGTTGCTCGTCGCCCTTGGGCGGCTTCCTAATCGACGACGCACCGGCTGCCGGC
GGTTGCCGGGATTCTTTGCGGATTCGATCAGCGGCCGCTTGCCACGATTCACCGGGGCGTGCTTCTGCCT
CGATGCGTTGCCGCTGGGCGGCCTGCGCGGCCTTCAACTTCTCCACCAGGTCATCACCCAGCGCCGCGCC
GATTTGTACCGGGCCGGATGGTTTGCGACCGCTCACGCCGATTCCTCGGGCTTGGGGGTTCCAGTGCCAT
TGCAGGGCCGGCAGACAACCCAGCCGCTTACGCCTGGCCAACCGCCCGTTCCTCCACACATGGGGCATTC
CACGGCGTCGGTGCCTGGTTGTTCTTGATTTTCCATGCCGCCTCCTTTAGCCGCTAAAATTCATCTACTC
ATTTATTCATTTGCTCATTTACTCTGGTAGCTGCGCGATGTATTCAGATAGCAGCTCGGTAATGGTCTTG
CCTTGGCGTACCGCGTACATCTTCAGCTTGGTGTGATCCTCCGCCGGCAACTGAAAGTTGACCCGCTTCA
TGGCTGGCGTGTCTGCCAGGCTGGCCAACGTTGCAGCCTTGCTGCTGCGTGCGCTCGGACGGCCGGCACT
TAGCGTGTTTGTGCTTTTGCTCATTTTCTCTTTACCTCATTAACTCAAATGAGTTTTGATTTAATTTCAG
CGGCCAGCGCCTGGACCTCGCGGGCAGCGTCGCCCTCGGGTTCTGATTCAAGAACGGTTGTGCCGGCGGC
GGCAGTGCCTGGGTAGCTCACGCGCTGCGTGATACGGGACTCAAGAATGGGCAGCTCGTACCCGGCCAGC
GCCTCGGCAACCTCACCGCCGATGCGCGTGCCTTTGATCGCCCGCGACACGACAAAGGCCGCTTGTAGCC
TTCCATCCGTGACCTCAATGCGCTGCTTAACCAGCTCCACCAGGTCGGCGGTGGCCCATATGTCGTAAGG
GCTTGGCTGCACCGGAATCAGCACGAAGTCGGCTGCCTTGATCGCGGACACAGCCAAGTCCGCCGCCTGG
GGCGCTCCGTCGATCACTACGAAGTCGCGCCGGCCGATGGCCTTCACGTCGCGGTCAATCGTCGGGCGGT
CGATGCCGACAACGGTTAGCGGTTGATCTTCCCGCACGGCCGCCCAATCGCGGGCACTGCCCTGGGGATC
GGAATCGACTAACAGAACATCGGCCCCGGCGAGTTGCAGGGCGCGGGCTAGATGGGTTGCGATGGTCGTC
TTGCCTGACCCGCCTTTCTGGTTAAGTACAGCGATAACCTTCATGCGTTCCCCTTGCGTATTTGTTTATT
TACTCATCGCATCATATACGCAGCGACCGCATGACGCAAGCTGTTTTACTCAAATACACATCACCTTTTT
AGACGGCGGCGCTCGGTTTCTTCAGCGGCCAAGCTGGCCGGCCAGGCCGCCAGCTTGGCATCAGACAAAC
CGGCCAGGATTTCATGCAGCCGCACGGCTGATGGGCTGCCTGTATCGAGTGGTGATTTTGTGCCGAGCTG
CCGGTCGGGGAGCTGTTGGCTGGCTGGTGGCAGGATATATTGTGGTGTAAACAAATTGACGCTTAGACAA
CTTAATAACACATTGCGGACGTTTTTAATGTACTGGGGTGGATGCAGTGGGCCCCACTCTGTGGAAGACA
ATGCCCCGCGGTCCGGAGTAACAGATAAAGCGAAGCTTGAAGGTGCATGTGACTCCGTCAAGATTACGAA
ACCGCCAACTACCACGCAAATTGCAATTCTCAATTTCCTAGAAGGACTCTCCGAAAATGCATCCAATACC
AAATATTACCCGTGTCATAGGCACCAAGTGACACCATACATGAACACGCGTCACAATATGACTGGAGAAG
GGTTCCACACCTTATGCTATAAAACGCCCCACACCCCTCCTCCTTCCTTCGCAGTTCAATTCCAATATAT
TCCATTCTCTCTGTGTATTTCCCTACCTCTCCCTTCAAGGTTAGTCGATTTCTTCTGTTTTTCTTCTTCG
TTCTTTCCATGAATTGTGTATGTTCTTTGATCAATACGATGTTGATTTGATTGTGTTTTGTTTGGTTTCA
TCGATCTTCAATTTTCATAATCAGATTCAGCTTTTATTATCTTTACAACAACGTCCTTAATTTGATGATT
CTTTAATCGTAGATTTGCTCTAATTAGAGCTTTTTCATGTCAGATCCCTTTACAACAAGCCTTAATTGTT
GATTCATTAATCGTAGATTAGGGCTTTTTTCATTGATTACTTCAGATCCGTTAAACGTAACCATAGATCA
GGGCTTTTTCATGAATTACTTCAGATCCGTTAAACAACAGCCTTATTTTTTATACTTCTGTGGTTTTTCA
AGAAATTGTTCAGATCCGTTGACAAAAAGCCTTATTCGTTGATTCTATATCGTTTTTCGAGAGATATTGC
TCAGATCTGTTAGCAACTGCCTTGTTTGTTGATTCTATTGCCGTGGATTAGGGTTTTTTTTCACGAGATT
GCTTCAGATCCGTACTTAAGATTACGTAATGGATTTTGATTCTGATTTATCTGTGATTGTTGACTCGACA
GCGGCCGCACCCCCGGGGGCGCGCCCTTAGGTACCATGAGCGGGTTAATTAACATCTTTTACCCATACGA
TGTTCCTGACTATGCGGGCTATCCCTATGACGTCCCGGACTATGCAGGATCCTATCCATATGACGTTCCA
GATTACGCTGCTCAGTGCAGCGCTGTTATCACAAGTTTGTACAAAAAAGCTGAACGAGAAACGTAAAATG
ATATAAATATCAATATATTAAATTAGATTTTGCATAAAAAACAGACTACATAATACTGTAAAACACAACA
TATCCAGTCACTATGGCGGCCCCTCGAGGGGCCGCATTAGGCACCCCAGGCTTTACACTTTATGCTTCCG
GCTCGTATAATGTGTGGATTTTGAGTTAGGATCCGTCGAGATTTTCAGGAGCTAAGGAAGCTAAAATGGA
GAAAAAAATCACTGGATATACCACCGTTGATATATCCCAATGGCATCGTAAAGAACATTTTGAGGCATTT
CAGTCAGTTGCTCAATGTACCTATAACCAGACCGTTCAGCTGGATATTACGGCCTTTTTAAAGACCGTAA
AGAAAAATAAGCACAAGTTTTATCCGGCCTTTATTCACATTCTTGCCCGCCTGATGAATGCTCATCCGGA
ATTCCGTATGGCAATGAAAGACGGTGAGCTGGTGATATGGGATAGTGTTCACCCTTGTTACACCGTTTT
Features (pLannotate 1.2.2; 23 found; start..end, strand, type, name):
    555..713     +  CDS            ccdA (fragment): CCDA_ECO57 - Also known as H, letA. Experimental evidence at protein level: Swiss-Prot protein existence level 1. Antitoxin component of a type II toxin-antitoxin (TA) system which inhibits the post-segregational killing (PSK) of plasmid-free cells, also referred to as a plasmid addiction system. Binds to and blocks the activity of CcdB; will also remove bound CcdB protein from the CcdB-GyrA complex by forming a CcdA-CcdB complex, a process termed rejuvenation. Functions as a transcriptional corepressor for the ccdAB operon, repression also requires CcdB (By similarity). From Escherichia coli
    718..1020    +  CDS            ccdB: CCDB_ECOLI - Also known as G, letB, letD. Experimental evidence at protein level: Swiss-Prot protein existence level 1. Toxic component of a type II toxin-antitoxin (TA) system, functioning in plasmid maintainence. Responsible for the post- segregational killing (PSK) of plasmid-free cells, also referred to as a plasmid addiction system. Half-life of over 2 hours. Cell killing by CcdB is accompanied by filamentation, defects in chromosome and plasmid segregation, defects in cell division, formation of anucleate cells, decreased DNA synthesis and plasmid loss. Interferes with the activity of DN
   1064..1188    -  protein_bind   attR2: mutant version of attR; recombination site for the Gateway® LR reaction LR Clonase™
   1199..1453    +  terminator     E9 terminator (fragment): terminator and polyadenylation signal from the pea rbcS-E9 gene
   1448..1747    +  CDS            IBMP_CSVMV (fragment): Protein inferred from homology: Swiss-Prot protein existence level 3. Enhances the translation of downstream ORFs on polycistronic mRNAs derived from cassava vein mosaic virus. From Cassava vein mosaic virus (CsVMV).
   1991..2698    +  CDS            mCherry: mCherry is a basic (constitutively fluorescent) red fluorescent protein published in 2004, derived from Discosoma sp.. It is reported to be a very rapidly-maturing monomer with low acid sensitivity.
   2710..2962    +  terminator     NOS terminator: nopaline synthase terminator and poly(A) signal
   2963..2979    -  promoter       tet promoter (fragment): E. coli promoter for tetracycline efflux protein gene
   3017..3041    +  misc_feature   RB T-DNA repeat: right border repeat from nopaline C58 T-DNA
   3164..3752    -  rep_origin     ori: high-copy-number ColE1/pMB1/pBR322/pUC origin of replication
   3923..3951    -  CDS            KanR (fragment): aminoglycoside phosphotransferase; aphA-3; confers resistance to kanamycin
   4144..5334    -  CDS            TcR: tetracycline efflux protein; tet; confers resistance to tetracycline
   5382..5410    -  promoter       tet promoter: E. coli promoter for tetracycline efflux protein gene
   5437..5497    -  rep_origin     oriV (fragment): incP origin of replication
   5703..5897    -  rep_origin     pVS1 oriV: origin of replication for the Pseudomonas plasmid pVS1 (Heeb et al., 2000)
   5963..7036    -  CDS            pVS1 RepA: replication protein from the Pseudomonas plasmid pVS1 (Heeb et al., 2000)
   7465..8094    -  CDS            pVS1 StaA: stability protein from the Pseudomonas plasmid pVS1 (Heeb et al., 2000)
   8358..8382    +  misc_feature   LB T-DNA repeat: left border repeat from nopaline C58 T-DNA
   9440..9529    +  CDS            3xHA: three tandem HA epitope tags
   9551..9675    +  protein_bind   attR1: mutant version of attR; recombination site for the Gateway® LR reaction LR Clonase™
   9712..9742    +  promoter       lac UV5 promoter: E. coli lac promoter with an "up" mutation
   9766..9795    +  promoter       cat promoter (fragment): promoter of the E. coli cat gene encoding chloramphenicol acetyltransferase
   9796..376     +  CDS            CmR (across the origin): chloramphenicol acetyltransferase; cat; confers resistance to chloramphenicol
