[The description below was written by a language model from this plasmid's Addgene catalogue record and pLannotate feature annotations shown in this document.]
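Description:
Ubi:3xHA-ccdb + mcherry is a Gateway destination vector built on the pICH75322 backbone and organised as a plant binary (T-DNA) plasmid of about 10 kb. The annotated backbone carries a high-copy ColE1/pUC-type origin for replication in E. coli. It also carries the pVS1 oriV, RepA and StaA functions, which normally support replication and stable maintenance in Agrobacterium. Bacterial selection relies on a tetracycline efflux gene in the backbone and on the chloramphenicol acetyltransferase gene within the Gateway cassette. Because the cassette encodes the gyrase-poisoning toxin CcdB, the unrecombined vector is propagated in a ccdB-tolerant strain.

Nopaline-type left and right border repeats flank two plant expression units. According to the catalogue entry, the first unit uses a soybean ubiquitin (GmUbi) promoter. This promoter was not picked up by the automated annotation but presumably lies in the unannotated region between the left border and the tag. It drives a 3xHA epitope placed directly upstream of an attR1–CmR–ccdB–attR2 cassette, which is followed by a fragment of the pea rbcS-E9 terminator. An LR reaction with an entry clone replaces the CmR/ccdB segment with a gene of interest, producing an in-frame, N-terminally 3xHA-tagged fusion while counterselecting against unrecombined plasmid.

The second unit expresses mCherry with a NOS terminator. It sits downstream of sequence matching cassava vein mosaic virus, which suggests a CsVMV-derived promoter, although the record does not say so explicitly. mCherry provides a visual red fluorescent marker for identifying transformed plant tissue. The record does not list a plant antibiotic or herbicide selection marker. The vector is suited to expressing and detecting HA-tagged proteins in plants, likely through Agrobacterium-mediated delivery.
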