Addgene plasmid #233301: Ubi:3xHA-ccdb + mcherry
Purpose: GATEWAY compatible vector with a soybean Ubiquitin (GmUbi) promoter driving in frame epitope fusion of 3xHA tag paired with ccdb selection toxin and mCherry marker
Depositing lab: Thomas Baum. Depositing organization: Iowa State University.
Backbone
  Vector backbone: pICH75322
  Vector type: Gateway destination
Growth in bacteria
  Bacterial resistance: Chloramphenicol and Tetracycline, 25 & 10 μg/mL
  Growth temperature: 37°C
  Growth strain: ccdB Survival
  Copy number: High Copy
Gene/Insert
  Gene/Insert name: Ubi:3xHA-ccdb + mcherry
  Species: Other
  Tag / fusion protein: 3xHA (N terminal on insert)
  Cloning method: Gateway Cloning
Terms and licenses: Academic/Nonprofit Terms; Industry Terms: Not Available to Industry
Depositor comments: This plasmid contains the Gateway technology from Invitrogen; Invitrogen requires purchasing of Gateway Clonase for carrying out the Gateway recombinational cloning reaction http://www.invitrogen.comPlease note that the full plasmid sequence is provided as a reference only, and may not match the exact sequence of the plasmid.
How to cite: Ubi:3xHA-ccdb + mcherry was a gift from Thomas Baum (Addgene plasmid # 233301 ; http://n2t.net/addgene:233301 ; RRID:Addgene_233301)
